Addgene plasmid #238525: pLIII CKBs CRISPR with guides at 1-2 and 2-3
Purpose: Plant expression of Cas9 and gRNAs against A. thaliana CK2alpha3
Depositing lab: Michael Hothorn. Depositing organization: University of Geneva.
Backbone
  Vector backbone: pLIII
  Vector type: Plant Expression, CRISPR
Growth in bacteria
  Bacterial resistance: Kanamycin, 50 μg/mL
  Growth temperature: 37°C
  Growth strain: EPI300
  Copy number: High Copy
Gene/Insert
  Gene/Insert name: AtCK2alpha3
  Species: A. thaliana (mustard weed)
  Entrez Gene: AT2G23080 (a.k.a. F21P24.14, F21P24_14)
  Cloning method: Gibson Cloning
Terms and licenses: Academic/Nonprofit Terms; Industry Terms: Not Available to Industry
How to cite: pLIII CKBs CRISPR with guides at 1-2 and 2-3 was a gift from Michael Hothorn (Addgene plasmid # 238525 ; http://n2t.net/addgene:238525 ; RRID:Addgene_238525)
