[The description below was written by a language model from this plasmid's Addgene catalogue record and pLannotate feature annotations shown in this document.]
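Description:
pLIII CKBs CRISPR with guides at 1-2 and 2-3 is an 18.4 kb binary T-DNA vector on the pLIII backbone for CRISPR/Cas9 mutagenesis in Arabidopsis thaliana. Outside the T-DNA borders it carries a high-copy ColE1/pUC-type origin and a kanamycin resistance gene (aph(3')-Ia) for propagation and selection in E. coli. It also has the pVS1 origin with its RepA replication and StaA stability proteins, which support maintenance in Agrobacterium. A short incP oriV fragment and a T7 promoter are also annotated in the backbone.

Between the nopaline-type left and right border repeats, the annotation finds twelve evenly spaced Streptococcus pyogenes gRNA scaffolds, indicating a multiplexed guide array in two blocks of six. The promoters driving the guides are not annotated. Downstream lies S. pyogenes Cas9 (detected as contiguous N- and C-terminal portions forming one reading frame) fused to a C-terminal nucleoplasmin NLS and terminated by the Arabidopsis HSP18.2 terminator. The Cas9 promoter is not named. The Arabidopsis HST fragments upstream of Cas9, and the MSR4 fragment further downstream, probably reflect genomic regulatory regions that overlap neighbouring genes. An oleosin–TagRFP fusion next to the right border gives a red fluorescent marker on seed oil bodies, which typically lets transgenic seeds be picked visually and Cas9-free segregants be recovered later.

The stated purpose and insert field name CK2alpha3 (AT2G23080) as the target, whereas the plasmid name refers to "CKBs". With twelve guides present, more than one gene may be targeted, but the record does not resolve this discrepancy.
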