Features (pLannotate 1.2.2; 31 found; start..end, strand, type, name):
     50..110     -  rep_origin     oriV (fragment): incP origin of replication
    316..510     -  rep_origin     pVS1 oriV: origin of replication for the Pseudomonas plasmid pVS1 (Heeb et al., 2000)
    576..1649    -  CDS            pVS1 RepA: replication protein from the Pseudomonas plasmid pVS1 (Heeb et al., 2000)
   2078..2707    -  CDS            pVS1 StaA: stability protein from the Pseudomonas plasmid pVS1 (Heeb et al., 2000)
   2971..2995    +  misc_feature   LB T-DNA repeat: left border repeat from nopaline C58 T-DNA
   3293..3368    +  misc_RNA       gRNA scaffold: guide RNA scaffold for the Streptococcus pyogenes CRISPR/Cas9 system
   3620..3695    +  misc_RNA       gRNA scaffold: guide RNA scaffold for the Streptococcus pyogenes CRISPR/Cas9 system
   3947..4022    +  misc_RNA       gRNA scaffold: guide RNA scaffold for the Streptococcus pyogenes CRISPR/Cas9 system
   4274..4349    +  misc_RNA       gRNA scaffold: guide RNA scaffold for the Streptococcus pyogenes CRISPR/Cas9 system
   4601..4676    +  misc_RNA       gRNA scaffold: guide RNA scaffold for the Streptococcus pyogenes CRISPR/Cas9 system
   4928..5003    +  misc_RNA       gRNA scaffold: guide RNA scaffold for the Streptococcus pyogenes CRISPR/Cas9 system
   5263..5338    +  misc_RNA       gRNA scaffold: guide RNA scaffold for the Streptococcus pyogenes CRISPR/Cas9 system
   5590..5665    +  misc_RNA       gRNA scaffold: guide RNA scaffold for the Streptococcus pyogenes CRISPR/Cas9 system
   5917..5992    +  misc_RNA       gRNA scaffold: guide RNA scaffold for the Streptococcus pyogenes CRISPR/Cas9 system
   6244..6319    +  misc_RNA       gRNA scaffold: guide RNA scaffold for the Streptococcus pyogenes CRISPR/Cas9 system
   6571..6646    +  misc_RNA       gRNA scaffold: guide RNA scaffold for the Streptococcus pyogenes CRISPR/Cas9 system
   6898..6973    +  misc_RNA       gRNA scaffold: guide RNA scaffold for the Streptococcus pyogenes CRISPR/Cas9 system
   7099..7470    +  CDS            HST (fragment): HSTC_ARATH - Also known as HPT2, VTE2-2. Experimental evidence at protein level: Swiss-Prot protein existence level 1. Involved in the synthesis of plastoquinone-9. Can use both homogentisic acid and 2,5-dihydroxyphenylacetic acid gamma-lactone as prenyl acceptors, and solanesyl diphosphate > farnesyl diphosphate > geranylgeranyl diphosphate >> phytyl diphosphate as prenyl donors. Do not catalyze the decardoxylation of homogentisate uncoupled from prenylation. From Arabidopsis thaliana (Mouse-ear cress).
   7622..7705    +  CDS            HST (fragment): HSTC_ARATH - Also known as HPT2, VTE2-2. Experimental evidence at protein level: Swiss-Prot protein existence level 1. Involved in the synthesis of plastoquinone-9. Can use both homogentisic acid and 2,5-dihydroxyphenylacetic acid gamma-lactone as prenyl acceptors, and solanesyl diphosphate > farnesyl diphosphate > geranylgeranyl diphosphate >> phytyl diphosphate as prenyl donors. Do not catalyze the decardoxylation of homogentisate uncoupled from prenylation. From Arabidopsis thaliana (Mouse-ear cress).
   7971..8045    +  CDS            HST (fragment): HSTC_ARATH - Also known as HPT2, VTE2-2. Experimental evidence at protein level: Swiss-Prot protein existence level 1. Involved in the synthesis of plastoquinone-9. Can use both homogentisic acid and 2,5-dihydroxyphenylacetic acid gamma-lactone as prenyl acceptors, and solanesyl diphosphate > farnesyl diphosphate > geranylgeranyl diphosphate >> phytyl diphosphate as prenyl donors. Do not catalyze the decardoxylation of homogentisate uncoupled from prenylation. From Arabidopsis thaliana (Mouse-ear cress).
   8856..10457   +  CDS            Cas9(N): N-terminal portion of Streptococcus pyogenes Cas9 (Zetsche et al., 2015)
  10458..12956   +  CDS            Cas9(C): C-terminal portion of Streptococcus pyogenes Cas9 (Zetsche et al., 2015)
  12957..13004   +  CDS            nucleoplasmin NLS: bipartite nuclear localization signal from nucleoplasmin
  13018..13266   +  terminator     HSP terminator: efficient transcription terminator from the Arabidopsis thaliana heat shock protein 18.2 gene (Nagaya et al., 2010)
  13699..14196   -  CDS            MSR4 (fragment): MSRA4_ARATH - Also known as PMSR, PMSR4. Experimental evidence at protein level: Swiss-Prot protein existence level 1. Catalyzes the reduction of methionine sulfoxide (MetSO) to methionine in proteins. Plays a protective role against oxidative stress by restoring activity to proteins that have been inactivated by methionine oxidation. Prevents the methionine sulfoxidation of the heat shock protein HSP21 and its subsequent inactivation. MSRA family specifically reduces the MetSO S-enantiomer. From Arabidopsis thaliana (Mouse-ear cress).
  14769..15485   +  CDS            OLEO2_BRANA: Experimental evidence at protein level: Swiss-Prot protein existence level 1. May have a structural role to stabilize the lipid body during desiccation of the seed by preventing coalescence of the oil. Probably interacts with both lipid and phospholipid moieties of lipid bodies. May also provide recognition signals for specific lipase anchorage in lipolysis during seedling growth. From Brassica napus (Rape).
  15486..16178   +  CDS            TagRFP: TagRFP is a basic (constitutively fluorescent) red fluorescent protein published in 2007, derived from Entacmaea quadricolor. It has very low acid sensitivity.
  16458..16482   +  misc_feature   RB T-DNA repeat: right border repeat from nopaline C58 T-DNA
  16605..17193   -  rep_origin     ori: high-copy-number ColE1/pMB1/pBR322/pUC origin of replication
  17332..17350   -  promoter       T7 promoter: promoter for bacteriophage T7 RNA polymerase
  17484..18293   +  CDS            KanR: aminoglycoside phosphotransferase; aph(3')-Ia; confers resistance to kanamycin in bacteria or G418 (Geneticin®) in eukaryotes
>Addgene plasmid #238525 | pLIII CKBs CRISPR with guides at 1-2 and 2-3 | addgene full sequence | sequence record 477275 | Addgene NGS Result
CAAAATCCCTTAACGTGAGTTACGCGTCGTTCCACTGAGCGTCAGACCCCTGCCATTTTTGGGGTGAGGC
CGTTCGCGGCCGAGGGGCGCAGCCCCTGGGGGGATGGGAGCTCGGTGCCTTGATGTGGGCGCCGGCGGTC
GAGTGGCGACGGCGCGGCTTGTCCGCGCCCTGGTAGATTGCCTGGCCGTAGGCCAGCCATTTTTGAGCGG
CCAGCGGCCGCGATAGGCCGACGCGAAGCGGCGGGGCGTAGGGAGCGCAGCGACCGAAGGGTAGGCGCTT
TTTGCAGCTCTTCGGCTGTGCGCTGGCCAGACAGTTATGCACAGGCCAGGCGGGTTTTAAGAGTTTTAAT
AAGTTTTAAAGAGTTTTAGGCGGAAAAATCGCCTTTTTTCTCTTTTATATCAGTCACTTACATGTGTGAC
CGGTTCCCAATGTACGGCTTTGGGTTCCCAATGTACGGGTTCCGGTTCCCAATGTACGGCTTTGGGTTCC
CAATGTACGTGCTATCCACAGGAAAGAAGCTTTTTCGACCTTTTTCCCCTGCTAGGGCAATTTGCCCTAG
CATCTGCTCCGTACATTAGGAACCGGCGGATGCTTCGCCCTCGATCAGGTTGCGGTAGCGCATGACTAGG
ATCGGGCCAGCCTGCCCCGCCTCCTCCTTCAAATCGTACTCCGGCAGGTCATTTGACCCGATCAGCTTGC
GCACGGTGAAACAGAACTTCTTGAACTCTCCGGCGCTGCCACTGCGTTCGTAGATCGTCTTGAACAACCA
TCTGGCTTCTGCCTTGCCTGCGGCGCGGCGTGCCAGGCGGTAGAGAAAACGGCCGATGCCGGGATCGATC
AAAAAGTAATCGGGGTGAACCGTCAGCACGTCCGGGTTCTTGCCTTCTGTGATCTCGCGGTACATCCAAT
CAGCTAGCTCGATCTCGATGTACTCCGGCCGCCCGGTTTCGCTCTTTACGATCTTGTAGCGGCTAATCAA
GGCTTCACCCTCGGATACCGTCACCAGGCGGCCGTTCTTGGCCTTCTTCGTACGCTGCATGGCAACGTGC
GTGGTGTTTAACCGAATGCAGGTTTCTACCAGGTCGTCTTTCTGCTTTCCGCCATCGGCTCGCCGGCAGA
ACTTGAGTACGTCCGCAACGTGTGGACGGAACACGCGGCCGGGCTTGTCTCCCTTCCCTTCCCGGTATCG
GTTCATGGATTCGGTTAGATGGGAAACCGCCATCAGTACCAGGTCGTAATCCCACACACTGGCCATGCCG
GCCGGCCCTGCGGAAACCTCTACGTGCCCGTCTGGAAGCTCGTAGCGGATCACCTCGCCAGCTCGTCGGT
CACGCTTCGACAGACGGAAAACGGCCACGTCCATGATGCTGCGACTATCGCGGGTGCCCACGTCATAGAG
CATCGGAACGAAAAAATCTGGTTGCTCGTCGCCCTTGGGCGGCTTCCTAATCGACGACGCACCGGCTGCC
GGCGGTTGCCGGGATTCTTTGCGGATTCGATCAGCGGCCGCTTGCCACGATTCACCGGGGCGTGCTTCTG
CCTCGATGCGTTGCCGCTGGGCGGCCTGCGCGGCCTTCAACTTCTCCACCAGGTCATCACCCAGCGCCGC
GCCGATTTGTACCGGGCCGGATGGTTTGCGACCGCTCACGCCGATTCCTCGGGCTTGGGGGTTCCAGTGC
CATTGCAGGGCCGGCAGACAACCCAGCCGCTTACGCCTGGCCAACCGCCCGTTCCTCCACACATGGGGCA
TTCCACGGCGTCGGTGCCTGGTTGTTCTTGATTTTCCATGCCGCCTCCTTTAGCCGCTAAAATTCATCTA
CTCATTTATTCATTTGCTCATTTACTCTGGTAGCTGCGCGATGTATTCAGATAGCAGCTCGGTAATGGTC
TTGCCTTGGCGTACCGCGTACATCTTCAGCTTGGTGTGATCCTCCGCCGGCAACTGAAAGTTGACCCGCT
TCATGGCTGGCGTGTCTGCCAGGCTGGCCAACGTTGCAGCCTTGCTGCTGCGTGCGCTCGGACGGCCGGC
ACTTAGCGTGTTTGTGCTTTTGCTCATTTTCTCTTTACCTCATTAACTCAAATGAGTTTTGATTTAATTT
CAGCGGCCAGCGCCTGGACCTCGCGGGCAGCGTCGCCCTCGGGTTCTGATTCAAGAACGGTTGTGCCGGC
GGCGGCAGTGCCTGGGTAGCTCACGCGCTGCGTGATACGGGACTCAAGAATGGGCAGCTCGTACCCGGCC
AGCGCCTCGGCAACCTCACCGCCGATGCGCGTGCCTTTGATCGCCCGCGACACGACAAAGGCCGCTTGTA
GCCTTCCATCCGTGACCTCAATGCGCTGCTTAACCAGCTCCACCAGGTCGGCGGTGGCCCATATGTCGTA
AGGGCTTGGCTGCACCGGAATCAGCACGAAGTCGGCTGCCTTGATCGCGGACACAGCCAAGTCCGCCGCC
TGGGGCGCTCCGTCGATCACTACGAAGTCGCGCCGGCCGATGGCCTTCACGTCGCGGTCAATCGTCGGGC
GGTCGATGCCGACAACGGTTAGCGGTTGATCTTCCCGCACGGCCGCCCAATCGCGGGCACTGCCCTGGGG
ATCGGAATCGACTAACAGAACATCGGCCCCGGCGAGTTGCAGGGCGCGGGCTAGATGGGTTGCGATGGTC
GTCTTGCCTGACCCGCCTTTCTGGTTAAGTACAGCGATAACCTTCATGCGTTCCCCTTGCGTATTTGTTT
ATTTACTCATCGCATCATATACGCAGCGACCGCATGACGCAAGCTGTTTTACTCAAATACACATCACCTT
TTTAGACGGCGGCGCTCGGTTTCTTCAGCGGCCAAGCTGGCCGGCCAGGCCGCCAGCTTGGCATCAGACA
AACCGGCCAGGATTTCATGCAGCCGCACGGCTGATGGGCTGCCTGTATCGAGTGGTGATTTTGTGCCGAG
CTGCCGGTCGGGGAGCTGTTGGCTGGCTGGTGGCAGGATATATTGTGGTGTAAACAAATTGACGCTTAGA
CAACTTAATAACACATTGCGGACGTTTTTAATGTACTGGGGTGGATTACGGCGGGGGCATCTTCATTCTT
AAGATATGAAGATAATCTTCAAAAGGCCCCTGGGAATCTGAAAGAAGAGAAGCAGGCCCATTTATATGGG
AAAGAACAATAGTATTTCTTATATAGGCCCATTTAAGTTGAAAACAATCTTCAAAAGTCCCACATCGCTT
AGATAAGAAAACGAAGCTGAGTTTATATACAGCTAGAGTCGAAGTAGTGATTGGTAAGTCTGATTGACCA
ACGTTTTAGAGCTAGAAATAGCAAGTTAAAATAAGGCTAGTCCGTTATCAACTTGAAAAAGTGGCACCGA
GTCGGTGCTTTTTTTTACTGTCGAGTATCTGGGGCATCTTCATTCTTAAGATATGAAGATAATCTTCAAA
AGGCCCCTGGGAATCTGAAAGAAGAGAAGCAGGCCCATTTATATGGGAAAGAACAATAGTATTTCTTATA
TAGGCCCATTTAAGTTGAAAACAATCTTCAAAAGTCCCACATCGCTTAGATAAGAAAACGAAGCTGAGTT
TATATACAGCTAGAGTCGAAGTAGTGATTGTGAGAGATTGAGAAATCGAGTTTTAGAGCTAGAAATAGCA
AGTTAAAATAAGGCTAGTCCGTTATCAACTTGAAAAAGTGGCACCGAGTCGGTGCTTTTTTTTACTGTCG
AGTACACCGGGCATCTTCATTCTTAAGATATGAAGATAATCTTCAAAAGGCCCCTGGGAATCTGAAAGAA
GAGAAGCAGGCCCATTTATATGGGAAAGAACAATAGTATTTCTTATATAGGCCCATTTAAGTTGAAAACA
ATCTTCAAAAGTCCCACATCGCTTAGATAAGAAAACGAAGCTGAGTTTATATACAGCTAGAGTCGAAGTA
GTGATTGAGACGTGTGTGAACAGAAAGTTTTAGAGCTAGAAATAGCAAGTTAAAATAAGGCTAGTCCGTT
ATCAACTTGAAAAAGTGGCACCGAGTCGGTGCTTTTTTTTACTGTCGAGTAAAGGGGGCATCTTCATTCT
TAAGATATGAAGATAATCTTCAAAAGGCCCCTGGGAATCTGAAAGAAGAGAAGCAGGCCCATTTATATGG
GAAAGAACAATAGTATTTCTTATATAGGCCCATTTAAGTTGAAAACAATCTTCAAAAGTCCCACATCGCT
TAGATAAGAAAACGAAGCTGAGTTTATATACAGCTAGAGTCGAAGTAGTGATTGCAGAACCAAGATATCC
ACGGTTTTAGAGCTAGAAATAGCAAGTTAAAATAAGGCTAGTCCGTTATCAACTTGAAAAAGTGGCACCG
AGTCGGTGCTTTTTTTTACTGTCGAGTAAATCGGGCATCTTCATTCTTAAGATATGAAGATAATCTTCAA
AAGGCCCCTGGGAATCTGAAAGAAGAGAAGCAGGCCCATTTATATGGGAAAGAACAATAGTATTTCTTAT
ATAGGCCCATTTAAGTTGAAAACAATCTTCAAAAGTCCCACATCGCTTAGATAAGAAAACGAAGCTGAGT
TTATATACAGCTAGAGTCGAAGTAGTGATTGGAGAGAGAGATGAGCTCTAGTTTTAGAGCTAGAAATAGC
AAGTTAAAATAAGGCTAGTCCGTTATCAACTTGAAAAAGTGGCACCGAGTCGGTGCTTTTTTTTACTGTC
GAGTATGAGGGGCATCTTCATTCTTAAGATATGAAGATAATCTTCAAAAGGCCCCTGGGAATCTGAAAGA
AGAGAAGCAGGCCCATTTATATGGGAAAGAACAATAGTATTTCTTATATAGGCCCATTTAAGTTGAAAAC
AATCTTCAAAAGTCCCACATCGCTTAGATAAGAAAACGAAGCTGAGTTTATATACAGCTAGAGTCGAAGT
AGTGATTGGAAAATCGAATCTAACCGTGTTTTAGAGCTAGAAATAGCAAGTTAAAATAAGGCTAGTCCGT
TATCAACTTGAAAAAGTGGCACCGAGTCGGTGCTTTTTTTTACTGTCGAGTATGTCGGGCGCGGGGGCAT
CTTCATTCTTAAGATATGAAGATAATCTTCAAAAGGCCCCTGGGAATCTGAAAGAAGAGAAGCAGGCCCA
TTTATATGGGAAAGAACAATAGTATTTCTTATATAGGCCCATTTAAGTTGAAAACAATCTTCAAAAGTCC
CACATCGCTTAGATAAGAAAACGAAGCTGAGTTTATATACAGCTAGAGTCGAAGTAGTGATTGCTCTCAT
CCTCTAACCCAAGTTTTAGAGCTAGAAATAGCAAGTTAAAATAAGGCTAGTCCGTTATCAACTTGAAAAA
GTGGCACCGAGTCGGTGCTTTTTTTTACTGTCGAGTATCTGGGGCATCTTCATTCTTAAGATATGAAGAT
AATCTTCAAAAGGCCCCTGGGAATCTGAAAGAAGAGAAGCAGGCCCATTTATATGGGAAAGAACAATAGT
ATTTCTTATATAGGCCCATTTAAGTTGAAAACAATCTTCAAAAGTCCCACATCGCTTAGATAAGAAAACG
AAGCTGAGTTTATATACAGCTAGAGTCGAAGTAGTGATTGATATACTGCCCTAAATGCGGTTTTAGAGCT
AGAAATAGCAAGTTAAAATAAGGCTAGTCCGTTATCAACTTGAAAAAGTGGCACCGAGTCGGTGCTTTTT
TTTACTGTCGAGTACACCGGGCATCTTCATTCTTAAGATATGAAGATAATCTTCAAAAGGCCCCTGGGAA
TCTGAAAGAAGAGAAGCAGGCCCATTTATATGGGAAAGAACAATAGTATTTCTTATATAGGCCCATTTAA
GTTGAAAACAATCTTCAAAAGTCCCACATCGCTTAGATAAGAAAACGAAGCTGAGTTTATATACAGCTAG
AGTCGAAGTAGTGATTGCAACAGCCTGGCTCATTGGGTTTTAGAGCTAGAAATAGCAAGTTAAAATAAGG
CTAGTCCGTTATCAACTTGAAAAAGTGGCACCGAGTCGGTGCTTTTTTTTACTGTCGAGTAAAGGGGGCA
TCTTCATTCTTAAGATATGAAGATAATCTTCAAAAGGCCCCTGGGAATCTGAAAGAAGAGAAGCAGGCCC
ATTTATATGGGAAAGAACAATAGTATTTCTTATATAGGCCCATTTAAGTTGAAAACAATCTTCAAAAGTC
CCACATCGCTTAGATAAGAAAACGAAGCTGAGTTTATATACAGCTAGAGTCGAAGTAGTGATTGATATAC
TGCCCAAAATGCGGTTTTAGAGCTAGAAATAGCAAGTTAAAATAAGGCTAGTCCGTTATCAACTTGAAAA
AGTGGCACCGAGTCGGTGCTTTTTTTTACTGTCGAGTAAATCGGGCATCTTCATTCTTAAGATATGAAGA
TAATCTTCAAAAGGCCCCTGGGAATCTGAAAGAAGAGAAGCAGGCCCATTTATATGGGAAAGAACAATAG
TATTTCTTATATAGGCCCATTTAAGTTGAAAACAATCTTCAAAAGTCCCACATCGCTTAGATAAGAAAAC
GAAGCTGAGTTTATATACAGCTAGAGTCGAAGTAGTGATTGATAAAGCTTTTTTGAACAGGTTTTAGAGC
TAGAAATAGCAAGTTAAAATAAGGCTAGTCCGTTATCAACTTGAAAAAGTGGCACCGAGTCGGTGCTTTT
TTTTACTGTCGAGTATGAGGGGCATCTTCATTCTTAAGATATGAAGATAATCTTCAAAAGGCCCCTGGGA
ATCTGAAAGAAGAGAAGCAGGCCCATTTATATGGGAAAGAACAATAGTATTTCTTATATAGGCCCATTTA
AGTTGAAAACAATCTTCAAAAGTCCCACATCGCTTAGATAAGAAAACGAAGCTGAGTTTATATACAGCTA
GAGTCGAAGTAGTGATTGGATGCAGTTGAATCTGACAGTTTTAGAGCTAGAAATAGCAAGTTAAAATAAG
GCTAGTCCGTTATCAACTTGAAAAAGTGGCACCGAGTCGGTGCTTTTTTTTACTGTCGAGTATGTCATTG
TAGATAATTAGGCTAAACTATCCTTAAGGTGTCTAGATAATTAGGCTAAACTATCCTTAAGGTGAGGCGG
ATCCCTCAACTTTTGATTCGCTATTTGCAGTGCACCTGTGGCGTTCATCACATCTTTTGTGACACTGTTT
GCACTGGTCATTGCTATTACAAAGGACCTTCCTGATGTTGAAGGAGATCGAAAGTAAGTAACTGCACGCA
TAACCATTTTCTTTCCGCTCTTTGGCTCAATCCATTTGACAGTCAAAGACAATGTTTAACCAGCTCCGTT
TGATATATTGTCTTTATGTGTTTGTTCAAGCATGTTTAGTTAATCATGCCTTTGATTGATCTTGAATAGG
TTCCAAATATCAACCCTGGCAACAAAACTTGGAGTGAGAAACATTGCATTCCTCGGTTCTGGACTTCTGC
TAGTAAATTATGTTTCAGCCATATCACTAGCTTTCTACATGCCTCAGGTGAATTCATCTATTTCCGTCTT
AACTATTTCGGTTAATTAAAGCACGAACACCATTACTGCATGTAGAAGCTTGATAAACTATCGCCACCAA
TTTATTTTTGTTGCGATATTGTTACTTTCCTCAGTATGCAGCTTTGAAAAGACCAACCCTCTTATCCTTT
AACAATGAACAGGTTTTTAGAGGTAGCTTGATGATTCCTGCACATGTGATCTTGGCTTCAGGCTTAATTT
TCCAGGTAAAGCATTATGAGATACTCTTATATCTCTTACATACTTTTGAGATAATGCACAAGAACTTCAT
AACTATATGCTTTAGTTTCTGCATTTGACACTGCCAAATTCATTAATCTCTAATATCTTTGTTGTTGATC
TTTGGTAGACATGGGTACTAGAAAAAGCAAACTACACCAAGGTAAAATACTTTTGTACAAACATAAACTC
GTTATCACGGAACATCAATGGAGTGTATATCTAACGGAGTGTAGAAACATTTGATTATTGCAGGAAGCTA
TCTCAGGATATTATCGGTTTATATGGAATCTCTTCTACGCAGAGTATCTGTTATTCCCCTTCCTCTAGCT
TTCAATTTCATGGTGAGGATATGCAGTTTTCTTTGTATATCATTCTTCTTCTTCTTTGTAGCTTGGAGTC
AAAATCGGTTCCTTCATGTACATACATCAAGGATATGTCCTTCTGAATTTTTATATCTTGCAATAAAAAT
GCTTGTACCAATTGAAACACCAGCTTTTTGAGTTCTATGATCACTGACTTGGTTCTAACCAAAAAAAAAA
AATGTTTAATTTACATATCTAAAAGTAGGTTTAGGGAAACCTAAACAGTAAAATATTTGTATATTATTCG
AATTTCACTCATCATAAAAACTTAAATTGCACCATAAAATTTTGTTTTACTATTAATGATGTAATTTGTG
TAACTTAAGATAAAAATAATATTCCGTAAGTTAACCGGCTAAAACCACGTATAAACCAGGGAACCTGTTA
AACCGGTTCTTTACTGGATAAAGAAATGAAAGCCCATGTAGACAGCTCCATTAGAGCCCAAACCCTAAAT
TTCTCATCTATATAAAAGGAGTGACATTAGGGTTTTTGTTCGTCCTCTTAAAGCTTCTCGTTTTCTCTGC
CGTCTCTCTCATTCGCGCGACGCAAACGATCTTCAGGTGATCTTCTTTCTCCAAATCCTCTCTCATAACT
CTGATTTCGTACTTGTGTATTTGAGCTCACGCTCTGTTTCTCTCACCACAGCCCCATGGACTATAAGGAC
CACGACGGAGACTACAAGGATCATGATATTGATTACAAAGACGATGACGATAAGATGGCCCCAAAGAAGA
AGCGGAAGGTCGGTATCCACGGAGTCCCAGCAGCCGACAAGAAGTACAGCATCGGCCTGGACATCGGCAC
CAACTCTGTGGGCTGGGCCGTGATCACCGACGAGTACAAGGTGCCCAGCAAGAAATTCAAGGTGCTGGGC
AACACCGACCGGCACAGCATCAAGAAGAACCTGATCGGAGCCCTGCTGTTCGACAGCGGCGAAACAGCCG
AGGCCACCCGGCTGAAGAGAACCGCCAGAAGAAGATACACCAGACGGAAGAACCGGATCTGCTATCTGCA
AGAGATCTTCAGCAACGAGATGGCCAAGGTGGACGACAGCTTCTTCCACAGACTGGAAGAGTCCTTCCTG
GTGGAAGAGGATAAGAAGCACGAGCGGCACCCCATCTTCGGCAACATCGTGGACGAGGTGGCCTACCACG
AGAAGTACCCCACCATCTACCACCTGAGAAAGAAACTGGTGGACAGCACCGACAAGGCCGACCTGCGGCT
GATCTATCTGGCCCTGGCCCACATGATCAAGTTCCGGGGCCACTTCCTGATCGAGGGCGACCTGAACCCC
GACAACAGCGACGTGGACAAGCTGTTCATCCAGCTGGTGCAGACCTACAACCAGCTGTTCGAGGAAAACC
CCATCAACGCCAGCGGCGTGGACGCCAAGGCCATCCTGTCTGCCAGACTGAGCAAGAGCAGACGGCTGGA
AAATCTGATCGCCCAGCTGCCCGGCGAGAAGAAGAATGGCCTGTTCGGAAACCTGATTGCCCTGAGCCTG
GGCCTGACCCCCAACTTCAAGAGCAACTTCGACCTGGCCGAGGATGCCAAACTGCAGCTGAGCAAGGACA
CCTACGACGACGACCTGGACAACCTGCTGGCCCAGATCGGCGACCAGTACGCCGACCTGTTTCTGGCCGC
CAAGAACCTGTCCGACGCCATCCTGCTGAGCGACATCCTGAGAGTGAACACCGAGATCACCAAGGCCCCC
CTGAGCGCCTCTATGATCAAGAGATACGACGAGCACCACCAGGACCTGACCCTGCTGAAAGCTCTCGTGC
GGCAGCAGCTGCCTGAGAAGTACAAAGAGATTTTCTTCGACCAGAGCAAGAACGGCTACGCCGGCTACAT
TGACGGCGGAGCCAGCCAGGAAGAGTTCTACAAGTTCATCAAGCCCATCCTGGAAAAGATGGACGGCACC
GAGGAACTGCTCGTGAAGCTGAACAGAGAGGACCTGCTGCGGAAGCAGCGGACCTTCGACAACGGCAGCA
TCCCCCACCAGATCCACCTGGGAGAGCTGCACGCCATTCTGCGGCGGCAGGAAGATTTTTACCCATTCCT
GAAGGACAACCGGGAAAAGATCGAGAAGATCCTGACCTTCCGCATCCCCTACTACGTGGGCCCTCTGGCC
AGGGGAAACAGCAGATTCGCCTGGATGACCAGAAAGAGCGAGGAAACCATCACCCCCTGGAACTTCGAGG
AAGTGGTGGACAAGGGCGCTTCCGCCCAGAGCTTCATCGAGCGGATGACCAACTTCGATAAGAACCTGCC
CAACGAGAAGGTGCTGCCCAAGCACAGCCTGCTGTACGAGTACTTCACCGTGTATAACGAGCTGACCAAA
GTGAAATACGTGACCGAGGGAATGAGAAAGCCCGCCTTCCTGAGCGGCGAGCAGAAAAAGGCCATCGTGG
ACCTGCTGTTCAAGACCAACCGGAAAGTGACCGTGAAGCAGCTGAAAGAGGACTACTTCAAGAAAATCGA
GTGCTTCGACTCCGTGGAAATCTCCGGCGTGGAAGATCGGTTCAACGCCTCCCTGGGCACATACCACGAT
CTGCTGAAAATTATCAAGGACAAGGACTTCCTGGACAATGAGGAAAACGAGGACATTCTGGAAGATATCG
TGCTGACCCTGACACTGTTTGAGGACAGAGAGATGATCGAGGAACGGCTGAAAACCTATGCCCACCTGTT
CGACGACAAAGTGATGAAGCAGCTGAAGCGGCGGAGATACACCGGCTGGGGCAGGCTGAGCCGGAAGCTG
ATCAACGGCATCCGGGACAAGCAGTCCGGCAAGACAATCCTGGATTTCCTGAAGTCCGACGGCTTCGCCA
ACAGAAACTTCATGCAGCTGATCCACGACGACAGCCTGACCTTTAAAGAGGACATCCAGAAAGCCCAGGT
GTCCGGCCAGGGCGATAGCCTGCACGAGCACATTGCCAATCTGGCCGGCAGCCCCGCCATTAAGAAGGGC
ATCCTGCAGACAGTGAAGGTGGTGGACGAGCTCGTGAAAGTGATGGGCCGGCACAAGCCCGAGAACATCG
TGATCGAAATGGCCAGAGAGAACCAGACCACCCAGAAGGGACAGAAGAACAGCCGCGAGAGAATGAAGCG
GATCGAAGAGGGCATCAAAGAGCTGGGCAGCCAGATCCTGAAAGAACACCCCGTGGAAAACACCCAGCTG
CAGAACGAGAAGCTGTACCTGTACTACCTGCAGAATGGGCGGGATATGTACGTGGACCAGGAACTGGACA
TCAACCGGCTGTCCGACTACGATGTGGACCATATCGTGCCTCAGAGCTTTCTGAAGGACGACTCCATCGA
CAACAAGGTGCTGACCAGAAGCGACAAGAACCGGGGCAAGAGCGACAACGTGCCCTCCGAAGAGGTCGTG
AAGAAGATGAAGAACTACTGGCGGCAGCTGCTGAACGCCAAGCTGATTACCCAGAGAAAGTTCGACAATC
TGACCAAGGCCGAGAGAGGCGGCCTGAGCGAACTGGATAAGGCCGGCTTCATCAAGAGACAGCTGGTGGA
AACCCGGCAGATCACAAAGCACGTGGCACAGATCCTGGACTCCCGGATGAACACTAAGTACGACGAGAAT
GACAAGCTGATCCGGGAAGTGAAAGTGATCACCCTGAAGTCCAAGCTGGTGTCCGATTTCCGGAAGGATT
TCCAGTTTTACAAAGTGCGCGAGATCAACAACTACCACCACGCCCACGACGCCTACCTGAACGCCGTCGT
GGGAACCGCCCTGATCAAAAAGTACCCTAAGCTGGAAAGCGAGTTCGTGTACGGCGACTACAAGGTGTAC
GACGTGCGGAAGATGATCGCCAAGAGCGAGCAGGAAATCGGCAAGGCTACCGCCAAGTACTTCTTCTACA
GCAACATCATGAACTTTTTCAAGACCGAGATTACCCTGGCCAACGGCGAGATCCGGAAGCGGCCTCTGAT
CGAGACAAACGGCGAAACCGGGGAGATCGTGTGGGATAAGGGCCGGGATTTTGCCACCGTGCGGAAAGTG
CTGAGCATGCCCCAAGTGAATATCGTGAAAAAGACCGAGGTGCAGACAGGCGGCTTCAGCAAAGAGTCTA
TCCTGCCCAAGAGGAACAGCGATAAGCTGATCGCCAGAAAGAAGGACTGGGACCCTAAGAAGTACGGCGG
CTTCGACAGCCCCACCGTGGCCTATTCTGTGCTGGTGGTGGCCAAAGTGGAAAAGGGCAAGTCCAAGAAA
CTGAAGAGTGTGAAAGAGCTGCTGGGGATCACCATCATGGAAAGAAGCAGCTTCGAGAAGAATCCCATCG
ACTTTCTGGAAGCCAAGGGCTACAAAGAAGTGAAAAAGGACCTGATCATCAAGCTGCCTAAGTACTCCCT
GTTCGAGCTGGAAAACGGCCGGAAGAGAATGCTGGCCTCTGCCGGCGAACTGCAGAAGGGAAACGAACTG
GCCCTGCCCTCCAAATATGTGAACTTCCTGTACCTGGCCAGCCACTATGAGAAGCTGAAGGGCTCCCCCG
AGGATAATGAGCAGAAACAGCTGTTTGTGGAACAGCACAAGCACTACCTGGACGAGATCATCGAGCAGAT
CAGCGAGTTCTCCAAGAGAGTGATCCTGGCCGACGCTAATCTGGACAAAGTGCTGTCCGCCTACAACAAG
CACCGGGATAAGCCCATCAGAGAGCAGGCCGAGAATATCATCCACCTGTTTACCCTGACCAATCTGGGAG
CCCCTGCCGCCTTCAAGTACTTTGACACCACCATCGACCGGAAGAGGTACACCAGCACCAAAGAGGTGCT
GGACGCCACCCTGATCCACCAGAGCATCACCGGCCTGTACGAGACACGGATCGACCTGTCTCAGCTGGGA
GGCGACAAAAGGCCGGCGGCCACGAAAAAGGCCGGCCAGGCAAAAAAGAAAAAGTAAAAGGGTGGGATAT
GAAGATGAAGATGAAATATTTGGTGTGTCAAATAAAAAGCTTGTGTGCTTAAGTTTGTGTTTTTTTCTTG
GCTTGTTGTGTTATGAATTTGTGGCTTTTTCTAATATTAAATGAATGTAAGATCTCATTATAATGAATAA
ACAAATGTTTCTATAATCCATTGTGAATGTTTTGTTGGATCTCTTCTGCAGCATATAACTACTGTATGTG
CTATGGTATGGACTATGGAATATGATTAAAGATAAGTCTGGAAGCACCTGACCTAAGCTAGCCTAGAAGG
GCTAAGACCTAAGCTAGCCTAGAATCTGACCTAAGCTAGCCTAGTGAGGTATGTAGGTATAGTAACATGA
ACAAGAACAGACTCAAGTACAAGATCGCATACGAAAATGGAAATGGCAATGTCACTTCCACATAATCAAA
CACGAATCCTCATATCAACAAGGCCTGAGATTCTAACTAGCTCATAACAACTTAGCCAATAGTTACTTGA
GACTACCAAATGTATGTAGAACTAAAGACTAAGGGACAGAGAGTTCGTCTAAACAGGTGAATCTAGTCGT
TGTTATCTAATAAACAATTCAGCCCCAAATGCAGAACACACATAGAGCTCTCTATTGATTCAAATTACGA
TCTGATACTGATAACGTCTAGATTTTTAGGGTTAAAGCAATCAATCACCTGACGATTCAAGGTGGTTGGA
TCATGACGATTCCAGAAAACATCAAGCAAGCTCTCAAAGCTACACTCTTTGGGATCATACTGAACTCTAA
CAACCTCGTTATGTCCCGTAGTGCCAGTACAGACATCCTCGTAACTCGGATTGTGCACGATGCCATGGCT
ATACCCAACCTCGGTCTTGGTCACACCAGGAACTCTCTGGTAAGCTAGCTCCACTCCCCAGAAACAACCG
GCGCCAAATTGCGCGAATTGCTGACCTGATGACGGAACATCATCGTCGGGTCCTTGGGCGATTGCGGCGG
AAGATGGGTCAGCTTGGGCTTGAGGACGAGAGCCGAATCCGAGTCTGTTGAAAAGGTTGTTCATTGGGGA
TTTGTATACGGAGATTGGTCGTCGAGAGGTTTGAGGGAAAGGACAAATGGGTTTGGCTCTGGAGAAAGAG
AGTGCGGCTTTAGAGAGAGAATTGAGAGGTTTAGAGAGAGATGCGGCGGCGATGAGCGTGCCGAGGAGAG
ACGACGAGGACCTGCATTATCAAAGCAGTGACGTGGTGAAATTTGGAACTTTTAAGAGGCAGATAGATTT
ATTATTTGTATCCATTTTCTTCATTGTTCTAGAATGTCGCGGAACAAATTTTAAAACTAAATCCTAAATT
TTTCTAATTTTGTTGCCAATAGTGGATATGTGGGCCGTATAGAAGGAATCTATTGAAGGCTCAAACCCAT
ACTGACGAGCCCAAAGGTTCGTTTTGCGTTTTATGTTTCGGTTCGATGCCAACGCCACATTCTGAGCTAG
GCAAAAAACAAACGTGTCTTTGAATAGACTCCTCTCGTTAACACATGCAGCGGCTGCATGGTGACGCCAT
TAACACGTGGCCTACAATTGCATGATGTCTCCATTGACACGTGACTTCTCGTCTCCTTTCTTAATATATC
TAACAAACACTCCTACCTCTTCCAAAATATATACACATCTTTTTGATCAATCTCTCATTCAAAATCTCAT
TCTCTCTAGTAAACAAGAACAAAAAAATGGCGGATACAGCTAGAGGAACCCATCACGATATCATCGGCAG
GGACCAGTACCCGATGATGGGCCGTGACCGTGACCAGTACCAGATGTCCGGACGAGGATCTGACTACTCC
AAGTCTAGGCAGATTGCTAAAGCTGCAACTGCTGTCACAGCTGGTGGTTCCCTCCTTGTTCTCTCCAGCC
TTACCCTTGTTGGAACTGTCATAGCTTTGACTGTTGCAACACCTCTGCTCGTTATCTTCAGCCCAATCCT
TGTCCCGGCTCTCATCACAGTTGCACTCCTCATCACCGGTTTTCTTTCCTCTGGAGGGTTTGGCATTGCC
GCTATAACCGTTTTCTCTTGGATTTACAAGTAAGCACACATTTATCATCTTACTTCATAATTTTGTGCAA
TATGTGCATGCATGTGTTGAGCCAGTAGCTTTGGATCAATTTTTTTGGTCGAATAACAAATGTAACAATA
AGAAATTGCAAATTCTAGGGAACATTTGGTTAACTAAATACGAAATTTGACCTAGCTAGCTTGAATGTGT
CTGTGTATATCATCTATATAGGTAAAATGCTTGGTATGATACCTATTGATTGTGAATAGGTACGCAACGG
GAGAGCACCCACAGGGATCAGACAAGTTGGACAGTGCAAGGATGAAGTTGGGAAGCAAAGCTCAGGATCT
GAAAGACAGAGCTCAGTACTACGGACAGCAACATACTGGTGGGGAACATGACCGTGACCGTACTCGTGGT
GGCCAGCACACTACTATGAGCGAGCTGATTAAGGAGAACATGCACATGAAGCTGTACATGGAGGGCACCG
TGAACAACCACCACTTCAAGTGCACATCCGAGGGCGAAGGCAAGCCCTACGAGGGCACCCAGACCATGAG
AATCAAGGTGGTCGAGGGCGGCCCTCTCCCCTTCGCCTTCGACATCCTGGCTACCAGCTTCATGTACGGC
AGCAGAACCTTCATCAACCACACCCAGGGCATCCCCGACTTCTTTAAGCAGTCCTTCCCTGAGGGCTTCA
CATGGGAGAGAGTCACCACATACGAGGACGGAGGTGTGCTGACCGCTACTCAGGACACCAGCCTCCAGGA
CGGCTGCCTCATCTACAACGTCAAGATCAGAGGGGTGAACTTCCCATCCAACGGCCCTGTGATGCAGAAG
AAAACACTCGGCTGGGAAGCCAACACCGAGATGCTGTATCCAGCTGACGGAGGACTGGAAGGCAGAAGCG
ACATGGCCCTGAAGCTCGTGGGCGGGGGCCACCTGATCTGCAACTTCAAGACCACATACAGATCCAAGAA
ACCCGCTAAGAACCTCAAGATGCCCGGCGTCTACTATGTGGACCACAGACTGGAAAGAATCAAGGAGGCC
GACAAAGAAACCTACGTCGAGCAGCACGAGGTGGCTGTGGCCAGATACTGCGACCTCCCTAGCAAACTGG
GGCACAAGTGATTAGAGTTTTTCAGATCCGCGTTTGTGTTTTCTGGGTTTCTCACTTAAGCGTCTGCGTT
TTACTTTTGTATTGGGTTTGGCGTTTAGTAGTTTGCGGTAGCGTTCTTGTTATGTGTAATTACGCTTTTT
CTTCTTGCTTCAGCAGTTTCGGTTGAAATATAAATCGAATCAAGTTTCACTTTATCAGCGTTGTTTTAAA
TTTTGGCATTAAATTGGTGAAAATTGCTTCAATTTTGTATCTAAATAGAAGTGTCTCTGGTTTAAACTAT
CAGTGTTTGACAGGATATATTGGCGGGTAAACCTAAGAGAAAAGAGCGTTTATTAGAATAATCGGATATT
TAAAAGGGCGTGAAAAGGTTTATCCGTTCGTCCATTTGTATGTGCCAACCACAGGAACCGTAAAAAGGCC
GCGTTGCTGGCGTTTTTCCATAGGCTCCGCCCCCCTGACGAGCATCACAAAAATCGACGCTCAAGTCAGA
GGTGGCGAAACCCGACAGGACTATAAAGATACCAGGCGTTTCCCCCTGGAAGCTCCCTCGTGCGCTCTCC
TGTTCCGACCCTGCCGCTTACCGGATACCTGTCCGCCTTTCTCCCTTCGGGAAGCGTGGCGCTTTCTCAT
AGCTCACGCTGTAGGTATCTCAGTTCGGTGTAGGTCGTTCGCTCCAAGCTGGGCTGTGTGCACGAACCCC
CCGTTCAGCCCGACCGCTGCGCCTTATCCGGTAACTATCGTCTTGAGTCCAACCCGGTAAGACACGACTT
ATCGCCACTGGCAGCAGCCACTGGTAACAGGATTAGCAGAGCGAGGTATGTAGGCGGTGCTACAGAGTTC
TTGAAGTGGTGGCCTAACTACGGCTACACTAGAAGGACAGTATTTGGTATCTGCGCTCTGCTGAAGCCAG
TTACCTTCGGAAAAAGAGTTGGTAGCTCTTGATCCGGCAAACAAACCACCGCTGGTAGCGGTGGTTTTTT
TGTTTGCAAGCAGCAGATTACGCGCAGAAAAAAAGGATCTCAAGAAGATCCTTTGATCTTTTCTACGGGG
TCTGACGCTCAGTGGAACGAAAACTCACGTTAAGGGATTTTGGTCATGAGATTATCAAAAAGGATCTTCA
CCTAGATCATAAAATCATTATTTGCCATCCAGCTGATATCCCCTATAGTGAGTCGTATTACATGGTCATA
GCTGTTTCCTGGCAGCTCTGGCCCGTGTCTCAAAATCTCTGATGTTACATTGCACAAGATAAAAATATAT
CATCATGAACAATAAAACTGTCTGCTTACATAAACAGTAATACAAGGGGTGTTATGAGCCATATTCAACG
GGAAACGTCGAGGCCGCGATTAAATTCCAACATGGATGCTGATTTATATGGGTATAAATGGGCTCGCGAT
AATGTCGGGCAATCAGGTGCGACAATCTATCGCTTGTATGGGAAGCCCGATGCGCCAGAGTTGTTTCTGA
AACATGGCAAAGGTAGCGTTGCCAATGATGTTACAGATGAGATGGTCAGACTAAACTGGCTGACGGAATT
TATGCCTCTTCCGACCATCAAGCATTTTATCCGTACTCCTGATGATGCATGGTTACTCACCACTGCGATC
CCCGGAAAAACAGCATTCCAGGTATTAGAAGAATATCCTGATTCAGGTGAAAATATTGTTGATGCGCTGG
CAGTGTTCCTGCGCCGGTTGCATTCGATTCCTGTTTGTAATTGTCCTTTTAACAGCGATCGCGTATTTCG
TCTTGCTCAGGCGCAATCACGAATGAATAACGGTTTGGTTGATGCGAGTGATTTTGATGACGAGCGTAAT
GGCTGGCCTGTTGAACAAGTCTGGAAAGAAATGCATAAACTTTTGCCATTCTCACCGGATTCAGTCGTCA
CTCATGGTGATTTCTCACTTGATAACCTTATTTTTGACGAGGGGAAATTAATAGGTTGTATTGATGTTGG
ACGAGTCGGAATCGCAGACCGATACCAGGATCTTGCCATCCTATGGAACTGCCTCGGTGAGTTTTCTCCT
TCATTACAGAAACGGCTTTTTCAAAAATATGGTATTGATAATCCTGATATGAATAAATTGCAGTTTCATT
TGATGCTCGATGAGTTTTTCTAATCAGAATTGGTTAATTGGTTGTAACACTGGCAGAGCATTACGCTGAC
TTGACGGGACGGCGCAAGCTCATGAC
